Addgene plasmid #54785: IFP2.0-N1
Purpose: (Empty Backbone) Localization: N1 Cloning Vector, Excitation: 684, Emission: 708
Depositing lab: Michael Davidson & Xiaokun Shu. Depositing organization: Florida State University, Tallahassee. Publication: An improved monomeric infrared fluorescent protein for neuronal and tumour brain imaging. Yu D, Gustafson WC, Han C, Lafaye C, Noirclerc-Savoye M, Ge WP, Thayer DA, Huang H, Kornberg TB, Royant A, Jan LY, Jan YN, Weiss WA, Shu X. Nat Commun. 2014 May 15;5:3626. doi: 10.1038/ncomms4626. PubMed 24832154.
Backbone
  Vector backbone: IFP2.0-N1
  Backbone size (bp): 4750
  Vector type: Mammalian Expression
  Selectable markers: Neomycin (select with G418)
  Tag / fusion protein: IFP2.0 (C terminal on backbone)
Growth in bacteria
  Bacterial resistance: Kanamycin, 50 μg/mL
  Growth temperature: 37°C
  Growth strain: DH5alpha
  Copy number: High Copy
Gene/Insert
  Gene/Insert name: None
  Tag / fusion protein: IFP2.0 (C terminal on backbone)
Terms and licenses: Academic/Nonprofit Terms; Industry Terms
Depositor comments: . Excitation = 684; Emission = 708
How to cite: IFP2.0-N1 was a gift from Michael Davidson & Xiaokun Shu (Addgene plasmid # 54785 ; http://n2t.net/addgene:54785 ; RRID:Addgene_54785)
