[The description below was written by a language model from this plasmid's Addgene catalogue record and pLannotate feature annotations shown in this document.]
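Description:
IFP2.0-N1 is an empty mammalian expression backbone of the "N1" cloning-vector type, designed for fusing a protein of interest to the N-terminus of the infrared fluorescent protein IFP2.0, so that the fluorophore sits at the C-terminal end of the fusion. The human cytomegalovirus immediate early enhancer and promoter drive transcription through a multiple cloning site that lies immediately upstream of the IFP2.0 coding sequence, and the transcript is terminated by an SV40 polyadenylation signal. A short annotated "large T antigen" fragment just before that signal is probably a similarity hit within the SV40-derived 3' region rather than a functional coding element. No insert is recorded. A gene would have to be cloned into the site in frame with IFP2.0, without a stop codon, to produce a tagged product.

IFP2.0 is a monomeric, bacteriophytochrome-based fluorescent protein with recorded excitation and emission maxima of 684 and 708 nm. This makes the vector useful for localization studies and for imaging in the near-infrared range. The associated publication concerns neuronal and brain tumour imaging.

The plasmid replicates at high copy in E. coli from a ColE1/pUC-type origin and also carries an f1 origin for single-stranded DNA production. A single Tn5 aminoglycoside phosphotransferase gene serves both hosts: a bacterial bla-type promoter gives kanamycin resistance in E. coli, while the SV40 enhancer/early promoter and an HSV TK polyadenylation signal allow G418 selection of stably transfected mammalian cells. The small ble and bGH poly(A) fragments appear to be vestigial or incidental matches. The sequenced record is 4,978 nt, somewhat larger than the 4,750 bp listed for the backbone.
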