Features (pLannotate 1.2.2; 14 found; start..end, strand, type, name):
     68..371     +  enhancer       CMV enhancer: human cytomegalovirus immediate early enhancer
    372..575     +  promoter       CMV promoter: human cytomegalovirus (CMV) immediate early promoter
    598..678     +  misc_feature   MCS: multiple cloning site
    686..1651    +  CDS            IFP2.0: bacteriophytochrome-based monomeric infrared fluorescent protein (Yu et al., 2014)
   1667..1750    +  CDS            large T antigen (fragment): large T antigen from SV40 (simian virus 40)
   1773..1894    +  polyA_signal   SV40 poly(A) signal: SV40 polyadenylation signal
   1928..2356    -  rep_origin     f1 ori (sequence partly withheld): f1 bacteriophage origin of replication; arrow indicates direction of (+) strand synthesis
   2383..2487    +  promoter       AmpR promoter: bla
   2489..2846    +  promoter       SV40 promoter: SV40 enhancer and early promoter
   2881..3675    +  CDS            NeoR/KanR: aminoglycoside phosphotransferase from Tn5; aph(3')-II (or nptII); confers resistance to neomycin, kanamycin, and G418 (Geneticin®)
   3696..3848    +  CDS            ble (fragment): BLE_KLEPN - Experimental evidence at protein level: Swiss-Prot protein existence level 1. Binding protein with a strong affinity to the bleomycin family of antibiotics. Binds to CL990; an antimitotic-antibiotic compound. From Klebsiella pneumoniae.
   3907..3954    +  polyA_signal   HSV TK poly(A) signal: herpes simplex virus thymidine kinase polyadenylation signal (Cole and Stacy, 1985)
   4045..4061    -  polyA_signal   bGH poly(A) signal (fragment): bovine growth hormone polyadenylation signal
   4283..4871    +  rep_origin     ori: high-copy-number ColE1/pMB1/pBR322/pUC origin of replication
>Addgene plasmid #54785 | IFP2.0-N1 | addgene full sequence | sequence record 164428 | Addgene NGS results
CATGCATTAGTTATTAATAGTAATCAATTACGGGGTCATTAGTTCATAGCCCATATATGGAGTTCCGCGT
TACATAACTTACGGTAAATGGCCCGCCTGGCTGACCGCCCAACGACCCCCGCCCATTGACGTCAATAATG
ACGTATGTTCCCATAGTAACGCCAATAGGGACTTTCCATTGACGTCAATGGGTGGAGTATTTACGGTAAA
CTGCCCACTTGGCAGTACATCAAGTGTATCATATGCCAAGTACGCCCCCTATTGACGTCAATGACGGTAA
ATGGCCCGCCTGGCATTATGCCCAGTACATGACCTTATGGGACTTTCCTACTTGGCAGTACATCTACGTA
TTAGTCATCGCTATTACCATGGTGATGCGGTTTTGGCAGTACATCAATGGGCGTGGATAGCGGTTTGACT
CACGGGGATTTCCAAGTCTCCACCCCATTGACGTCAATGGGAGTTTGTTTTGGCACCAAAATCAACGGGA
CTTTCCAAAATGTCGTAACAACTCCGCCCCATTGACGCAAATGGGCGGTAGGCGTGTACGGTGGGAGGTC
TATATAAGCAGAGCTGGTTTAGTGAACCGTCAGATCCGCTAGCGCTACCGGACTCAGATCTCGAGCTCAA
GCTTCGAATTCTGCAGTCGACGGTACCGCGGGCCCGGGATCCACCGGTCGCCACCATGGCTCGGGACCCT
CAACCTTTCTTCCCTCCTCTGTATCTCGGAGGACCAGAGATCACTACTGAGAACTGCGAGCGGGAACCTA
TACATATACCAGGTTCTATTCAACCTCATGGAGCACTGCTCACAGCCGATGGACATTCTGGCGAGGTGCT
GCAAGTTTCACTCAACGCAGCCACTTTCCTGGGCCAGGAACCAACTGTTCTGCGGGGACAGACCCTGGCA
GCCCTGCTGCCAGACCAGTGGCCTGCTCTGCAGACTGCCCTGCCTCCAGGCTGCCAGGACGCCCTGCAGT
ATCGCGCCACCCTGGATTGGCCCGCCGCCGGACACCTGAGCCTGACCGTGCATAGGGTGGCCGAGCTGCT
GATTCTGGAATTCGAGCCTACTGAGGCATGGGACTCTATTGGACCCCACGCTCTGAGAAATGCAATGTTC
GCTCTGGAGAGTGCTCCTAATCTCCGGGCACTGGCTGAAGTCGCAACCCAAACAGTCCGGGAACTGTCAG
GTTTCGACCGGGTGATGCTGTACAAGTTTGCACCAGACGCAACAGGAGAGGTTATTGCCGAAGCAAGGCG
CGAGGGCATGCAGGCTTACCTCGGGCATAGGTTTCCCGCATCCACCACCCCTGCACAAGCTAGGGCCCTC
TACACAAGACACCTGCTCCGGCTGACCGCAGACACCAGGGCTGCAGCAGTGCCCCTCGACCCCGTGCTGA
ATCCCCAGACAAATGCTCCTACACCTCTGGGCGGAGCTGTCCTCAGAGCTACATCCCCAATGCACATGCA
GTACCTGAGGAATATGGGAGTGGGCTCCTCCCTGAGCGTCAGCGTCGTGGTCGGCGGCCAGCTGTGGGGA
CTGATTGTCTGCCACCATCAGACACCCTACGTGCTGCCACCCGATCTGCGGACCACCCTGGAGTATCTGG
GGAGGCTCCTGTCCCTGCAGGTGCAGAGGAAAGAAGCCTGAGCGGCCGCGACTCTAGATCATAATCAGCC
ATACCACATTTGTAGAGGTTTTACTTGCTTTAAAAAACCTCCCACACCTCCCCCTGAACCTGAAACATAA
AATGAATGCAATTGTTGTTGTTAACTTGTTTATTGCAGCTTATAATGGTTACAAATAAAGCAATAGCATC
ACAAATTTCACAAATAAAGCATTTTTTTCACTGCATTCTAGTTGTGGTTTGTCCAAACTCATCAATGTAT
CTTAAGGCGTAAATTGTAAGCGTTAATATTTTGTTAAAATTCGCGTTAAATTTTTGTTAAATCAGCTCAT
TTTTTAACCAATAGGCCGAAATCGGCAAAATCCCTTATAAATCAAAAGAATAGACCGAGATAGGGT
[37 nt withheld, positions 2027-2063]
AAAGAACGTGGACTCCAACGTCAAAGG
[49 nt withheld, positions 2091-2139]
T
[91 nt withheld, positions 2141-2231]
G
[124 nt withheld, positions 2233-2356]
CAGGTGGCACTTTTCGGGGAAATGTGCGCGGAACCCCTATTTGTTTATTTTTCTAAATACATTCAAATAT
GTATCCGCTCATGAGACAATAACCCTGATAAATGCTTCAATAATATTGAAAAAGGAAGAGTCCTGAGGCG
GAAAGAACCAGCTGTGGAATGTGTGTCAGTTAGGGTGTGGAAAGTCCCCAGGCTCCCCAGCAGGCAGAAG
TATGCAAAGCATGCATCTCAATTAGTCAGCAACCAGGTGTGGAAAGTCCCCAGGCTCCCCAGCAGGCAGA
AGTATGCAAAGCATGCATCTCAATTAGTCAGCAACCATAGTCCCGCCCCTAACTCCGCCCATCCCGCCCC
TAACTCCGCCCAGTTCCGCCCATTCTCCGCCCCATGGCTGACTAATTTTTTTTATTTATGCAGAGGCCGA
GGCCGCCTCGGCCTCTGAGCTATTCCAGAAGTAGTGAGGAGGCTTTTTTGGAGGCCTAGGCTTTTGCAAA
GATCGATCAAGAGACAGGATGAGGATCGTTTCGCATGATTGAACAAGATGGATTGCACGCAGGTTCTCCG
GCCGCTTGGGTGGAGAGGCTATTCGGCTATGACTGGGCACAACAGACAATCGGCTGCTCTGATGCCGCCG
TGTTCCGGCTGTCAGCGCAGGGGCGCCCGGTTCTTTTTGTCAAGACCGACCTGTCCGGTGCCCTGAATGA
ACTGCAAGACGAGGCAGCGCGGCTATCGTGGCTGGCCACGACGGGCGTTCCTTGCGCAGCTGTGCTCGAC
GTTGTCACTGAAGCGGGAAGGGACTGGCTGCTATTGGGCGAAGTGCCGGGGCAGGATCTCCTGTCATCTC
ACCTTGCTCCTGCCGAGAAAGTATCCATCATGGCTGATGCAATGCGGCGGCTGCATACGCTTGATCCGGC
TACCTGCCCATTCGACCACCAAGCGAAACATCGCATCGAGCGAGCACGTACTCGGATGGAAGCCGGTCTT
GTCGATCAGGATGATCTGGACGAAGAGCATCAGGGGCTCGCGCCAGCCGAACTGTTCGCCAGGCTCAAGG
CGAGCATGCCCGACGGCGAGGATCTCGTCGTGACCCATGGCGATGCCTGCTTGCCGAATATCATGGTGGA
AAATGGCCGCTTTTCTGGATTCATCGACTGTGGCCGGCTGGGTGTGGCGGACCGCTATCAGGACATAGCG
TTGGCTACCCGTGATATTGCTGAAGAGCTTGGCGGCGAATGGGCTGACCGCTTCCTCGTGCTTTACGGTA
TCGCCGCTCCCGATTCGCAGCGCATCGCCTTCTATCGCCTTCTTGACGAGTTCTTCTGAGCGGGACTCTG
GGGTTCGAAATGACCGACCAAGCGACGCCCAACCTGCCATCACGAGATTTCGATTCCACCGCCGCCTTCT
ATGAAAGGTTGGGCTTCGGAATCGTTTTCCGGGACGCCGGCTGGATGATCCTCCAGCGCGGGGATCTCAT
GCTGGAGTTCTTCGCCCACCCTAGGGGGAGGCTAACTGAAACACGGAAGGAGACAATACCGGAAGGAACC
CGCGCTATGACGGCAATAAAAAGACAGAATAAAACGCACGGTGTTGGGTCGTTTGTTCATAAACGCGGGG
TTCGGTCCCAGGGCTGGCACTCTGTCGATACCCCACCGAGACCCCATTGGGGCCAATACGCCCGCGTTTC
TTCCTTTTCCCCACCCCACCCCCCAAGTTCGGGTGAAGGCCCAGGGCTCGCAGCCAACGTCGGGGCGGCA
GGCCCTGCCATAGCCTCAGGTTACTCATATATACTTTAGATTGATTTAAAACTTCATTTTTAATTTAAAA
GGATCTAGGTGAAGATCCTTTTTGATAATCTCATGACCAAAATCCCTTAACGTGAGTTTTCGTTCCACTG
AGCGTCAGACCCCGTAGAAAAGATCAAAGGATCTTCTTGAGATCCTTTTTTTCTGCGCGTAATCTGCTGC
TTGCAAACAAAAAAACCACCGCTACCAGCGGTGGTTTGTTTGCCGGATCAAGAGCTACCAACTCTTTTTC
CGAAGGTAACTGGCTTCAGCAGAGCGCAGATACCAAATACTGTTCTTCTAGTGTAGCCGTAGTTAGGCCA
CCACTTCAAGAACTCTGTAGCACCGCCTACATACCTCGCTCTGCTAATCCTGTTACCAGTGGCTGCTGCC
AGTGGCGATAAGTCGTGTCTTACCGGGTTGGACTCAAGACGATAGTTACCGGATAAGGCGCAGCGGTCGG
GCTGAACGGGGGGTTCGTGCACACAGCCCAGCTTGGAGCGAACGACCTACACCGAACTGAGATACCTACA
GCGTGAGCTATGAGAAAGCGCCACGCTTCCCGAAGGGAGAAAGGCGGACAGGTATCCGGTAAGCGGCAGG
GTCGGAACAGGAGAGCGCACGAGGGAGCTTCCAGGGGGAAACGCCTGGTATCTTTATAGTCCTGTCGGGT
TTCGCCACCTCTGACTTGAGCGTCGATTTTTGTGATGCTCGTCAGGGGGGCGGAGCCTATGGAAAAACGC
CAGCAACGCGGCCTTTTTACGGTTCCTGGCCTTTTGCTGGCCTTTTGCTCACATGTTCTTTCCTGCGTTA
TCCCCTGATTCTGTGGATAACCGTATTACCGC
