>Addgene plasmid #54785 | IFP2.0-N1 | addgene partial sequence | sequence record 91828 | CMV-F 5'-CGCAAATGGGCGGTAGGCGTG-3'
AGTGAACCGTCAGATCCGCTAGCGCTACCGGACTCAGATCTCGAGCTCAAGCTTCGAATTCTGCAGTCGA
CGGTACCGCGGGCCCGGGATCCACCGGTCGCCACCATGGCTCGGGACCCTCAACCTTTCTTCCCTCCTCT
GTATCTCGGAGGACCAGAGATCACTACTGAGAACTGCGAGCGGGAACCTATACATATACCAGGTTCTATT
CAACCTCATGGAGCACTGCTCACAGCCGATGGACATTCTGGCGAGGTGCTGCAAGTTTCACTCAACGCAG
CCACTTTCCTGGGCCAGGAACCAACTGTTCTGCGGGGACAGACCCTGGCAGCCCTGCTGCCAGACCAGTG
GCCTGCTCTGCAGACTGCCCTGCCTCCAGGCTGCCAGGACGCCCTGCAGTATCGCGCCACCCTGGATTGG
CCCGCCGCCGGACACCTGAGCCTGACCGTGCATAGGGTGGCCGAGCTGCTGATTCTGGAATTCGAGCCTA
CTGAGGCATGGGACTCTATTGGACCCCACGCTCTGAGAAATGCAATGTTCGCTCTGGAGAGTGCTCCTAA
TCTCCGGGCACTGGCTGAAGTCGCAACCCAAACAGTCCGGGAACTGTCAGGTTTCGACCGGGTGATGCTG
TACAAGTTTGCACCAGACGCAACAGGAGAGGTTATTGCCGAAGCAAGGCGCGAGGGCATGCAGGCTTACC
TCGGGCATAGGTTTCCCGCATCCACCACCCCTGCACAAGCTAGGGCCCTCTACACAAGACACCTGCTCCG
GCTGACCGCAGACACCAGGGCTGCAGCAGTGCCCCTCGACCCCGTGCTGAATCCCCAGACAAATGCTCCT
ACACCTCTGGGCGGAGCTGTCCTCAGAGCTACATCCCCAATGCACATGCAGTACCTGAGGAATATGG
