>Addgene plasmid #54785 | IFP2.0-N1 | addgene partial sequence | sequence record 93096 | SV40pA-R 5'-GAAATTTGTGATGCTATTGC-3'
ACAACAACAATTGCATTCATTTTATGTTTCAGGTTCAGGGGGAGGTGTGGGAGGTTTTTTAAAGCAAGTA
AAACCTCTACAAATGTGGTATGGCTGATTATGATCTAGAGTCGCGGCCGCTCAGGCTTCTTTCCTCTGCA
CCTGCAGGGACAGGAGCCTCCCCAGATACTCCAGGGTGGTCCGCAGATCGGGTGGCAGCACGTAGGGTGT
CTGATGGTGGCAGACAATCAGTCCCCACAGCTGGCCGCCGACCACGACGCTGACGCTCAGGGAGGAGCCC
ACTCCCATATTCCTCAGGTACTGCATGTGCATTGGGGATGTAGCTCTGAGGACAGCTCCGCCCAGAGGTG
TAGGAGCATTTGTCTGGGGATTCAGCACGGGGTCGAGGGGCACTGCTGCAGCCCTGGTGTCTGCGGTCAG
CCGGAGCAGGTGTCTTGTGTAGAGGGCCCTAGCTTGTGCAGGGGTGGTGGATGCGGGAAACCTATGCCCG
AGGTAAGCCTGCATGCCCTCGCGCCTTGCTTCGGCAATAACCTCTCCTGTTGCGTCTGGTGCAAACTTGT
ACAGCATCACCCGGTCGAAACCTGACAGTTCCCGGACTGTTTGGGTTGCGACTTCAGCCAGTGCCCGGAG
ATTAGGAGCACTCTCCAGAGCGAACATTGCATTTCTCAGAGCGTGGGGTCCAATAGAGTCCCATGCCTCA
GTAGGCTCGAATTCCAGAATCAGCAGCTCGGCCACCCTATGCACGGTCAGGCTCAGGTGTCCGGCGGCGG
GCCAATCCAGGGTGGCGCGATACTGCAGGGCGTCCTGGCAGCCTGGAGGCAGGGCAGTCTGCAGAGCAGG
CCACTGGTCTGGCAGCAGG
